Addgene plasmid #173046: Mouse Ism1 with C-terminal Myc-6X-his tag
Purpose: Expresses Ism1 in mammalian cells
Depositing lab: Katrin Svensson. Depositing organization: Stanford University. Publication: Isthmin-1 is an adipokine that promotes glucose uptake and improves glucose tolerance and hepatic steatosis. Jiang Z, Zhao M, Voilquin L, Jung Y, Aikio MA, Sahai T, Dou FY, Roche AM, Carcamo-Orive I, Knowles JW, Wabitsch M, Appel EA, Maikawa CL, Camporez JP, Shulman GI, Tsai L, Rosen ED, Gardner CD, Spiegelman BM, Svensson KJ. Cell Metab. 2021 Jul 28. pii: S1550-4131(21)00326-0. doi: 10.1016/j.cmet.2021.07.010. PubMed 34348115.
Backbone
  Vector backbone: pCMV6
  Vector type: Mammalian Expression
Growth in bacteria
  Bacterial resistance: Kanamycin, 50 μg/mL
  Growth temperature: 37°C
  Growth strain: DH5alpha
  Copy number: Unknown
Gene/Insert
  Gene/Insert name: Ism1
  Species: M. musculus (mouse)
  Insert size (bp): 1473
  Entrez Gene: Ism1 (a.k.a. 5430433G21Rik, Ism)
Terms and licenses: Academic/Nonprofit Terms; Industry Terms: Not Available to Industry
How to cite: Mouse Ism1 with C-terminal Myc-6X-his tag was a gift from Katrin Svensson (Addgene plasmid # 173046 ; http://n2t.net/addgene:173046 ; RRID:Addgene_173046)
