[The description below was written by a language model from this plasmid's Addgene catalogue record and pLannotate feature annotations shown in this document.]
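Description:
Mouse Ism1 with C-terminal Myc-6X-his tag is a mammalian expression plasmid of about 6.3 kb built on the pCMV6 backbone. It carries the mouse Ism1 (isthmin-1) coding sequence for expression in transfected mammalian cells. It is propagated in E. coli from a high-copy ColE1/pUC-type origin under kanamycin selection. Resistance comes from a Tn5 NeoR/KanR aminoglycoside phosphotransferase gene, which sits downstream of both a bacterial bla-type promoter and the SV40 enhancer/early promoter and is followed by an HSV TK polyadenylation signal. This dual-promoter arrangement lets the same gene confer kanamycin resistance in bacteria and, in principle, G418 resistance in mammalian cells. An f1 origin is also present, along with small lacZα, ble and bGH poly(A) fragments that appear to be backbone remnants.

In the expression cassette, the human CMV immediate-early enhancer and promoter drive the Ism1 open reading frame, and a human growth hormone polyadenylation signal terminates the transcript. A T7 promoter lies between the CMV promoter and the insert, where it can serve for in vitro transcription or as a sequencing primer site. The Myc epitope and six-histidine tag named in the title are not annotated separately in the feature table. The recorded insert size is somewhat larger than the annotated Ism1 coding region, which is consistent with tag sequence following the gene. These tags would allow antibody detection and metal-affinity purification of the protein. The associated publication describes isthmin-1 as an adipokine that promotes glucose uptake, so the plasmid is suited to overexpressing or producing tagged Ism1 for studies of that kind.
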