Features (pLannotate 1.2.2; 14 found; start..end, strand, type, name):
    351..455     -  promoter       AmpR promoter: bla
    482..910     +  rep_origin     f1 ori (sequence partly withheld): f1 bacteriophage origin of replication; arrow indicates direction of (+) strand synthesis
    941..1095    -  CDS            lacZα (fragment): LacZα fragment of β-galactosidase; lacZ fragment
   1255..1634    +  enhancer       CMV enhancer: human cytomegalovirus immediate early enhancer
   1636..1835    +  promoter       CMV promoter: human cytomegalovirus (CMV) immediate early promoter
   1864..1882    +  promoter       T7 promoter: promoter for bacteriophage T7 RNA polymerase
   1941..3323    +  CDS            Ism1: ISM1_MOUSE - Also known as Ism. Experimental evidence at protein level: Swiss-Prot protein existence level 1. Acts as an angiogenesis inhibitor. From Mus musculus (Mouse).
   3454..4076    +  polyA_signal   hGH poly(A) signal: human growth hormone polyadenylation signal
   4225..4813    -  rep_origin     ori: high-copy-number ColE1/pMB1/pBR322/pUC origin of replication
   5035..5051    +  polyA_signal   bGH poly(A) signal (fragment): bovine growth hormone polyadenylation signal
   5142..5189    -  polyA_signal   HSV TK poly(A) signal: herpes simplex virus thymidine kinase polyadenylation signal (Cole and Stacy, 1985)
   5248..5400    -  CDS            ble (fragment): BLE_KLEPN - Experimental evidence at protein level: Swiss-Prot protein existence level 1. Binding protein with a strong affinity to the bleomycin family of antibiotics. Binds to CL990; an antimitotic-antibiotic compound. From Klebsiella pneumoniae.
   5421..6215    -  CDS            NeoR/KanR: aminoglycoside phosphotransferase from Tn5; aph(3')-II (or nptII); confers resistance to neomycin, kanamycin, and G418 (Geneticin®)
   6250..349     -  promoter       SV40 promoter (across the origin): SV40 enhancer and early promoter
>Addgene plasmid #173046 | Mouse Ism1 with C-terminal Myc-6X-his tag | addgene full sequence | sequence record 346769 | Addgene NGS Result
GCCTAGGCCTCCAAAAAAGCCTCCTCACTACTTCTGGAATAGCTCAGAGGCCGAGGCGGCCTCGGCCTCT
GCATAAATAAAAAAAATTAGTCAGCCATGGGGCGGAGAATGGGCGGAACTGGGCGGAGTTAGGGGCGGGA
TGGGCGGAGTTAGGGGCGGGACTATGGTTGCTGACTAATTGAGATGCATGCTTTGCATACTTCTGCCTGC
TGGGGAGCCTGGGGACTTTCCACACCTGGTTGCTGACTAATTGAGATGCATGCTTTGCATACTTCTGCCT
GCTGGGGAGCCTGGGGACTTTCCACACCCTAACTGACACACATTCCACAGCTGGTTCTTTCCGCCTCAGG
ACTCTTCCTTTTTCAATATTATTGAAGCATTTATCAGGGTTATTGTCTCATGAGCGGATACATATTTGAA
TGTATTTAGAAAAATAAACAAATAGGGGTTCCGCGCACATTTCCCCGAAAAGTGCCACCTG
[124 nt withheld, positions 482-605]
C
[91 nt withheld, positions 607-697]
A
[49 nt withheld, positions 699-747]
CCTTTGACGTTGGAGTCCACGTTCTTT
[37 nt withheld, positions 775-811]
ACCCTATCTCGGTCTATTCTTTTGATTTATAAGGGATTTTGCCGATTTCGGCCTATTGGTTAAAAAATGA
GCTGATTTAACAAAAATTTAACGCGAATTTTAACAAAATATTAACGCTTACAATTTCCATTCGCCATTCA
GGCTGCGCAACTGTTGGGAAGGGCGATCGGTGCGGGCCTCTTCGCTATTACGCCAGCTGGCGAAAGGGGG
ATGTGCTGCAAGGCGATTAAGTTGGGTAACGCCAGGGTTTTCCCAGTCACGACGTTGTAAAACGACGGCC
AGTGCCAAGCTGATCTATACATTGAATCAATATTGGCAATTAGCCATATTAGTCATTGGTTATATAGCAT
AAATCAATATTGGCTATTGGCCATTGCATACGTTGTATCTATATCATAATATGTACATTTATATTGGCTC
ATGTCCAATATGACCGCCATGTTGACATTGATTATTGACTAGTTATTAATAGTAATCAATTACGGGGTCA
TTAGTTCATAGCCCATATATGGAGTTCCGCGTTACATAACTTACGGTAAATGGCCCGCCTGGCTGACCGC
CCAACGACCCCCGCCCATTGACGTCAATAATGACGTATGTTCCCATAGTAACGCCAATAGGGACTTTCCA
TTGACGTCAATGGGTGGAGTATTTACGGTAAACTGCCCACTTGGCAGTACATCAAGTGTATCATATGCCA
AGTCCGCCCCCTATTGACGTCAATGACGGTAAATGGCCCGCCTGGCATTATGCCCAGTACATGACCTTAC
GGGACTTTCCTACTTGGCAGTACATCTACGTATTAGTCATCGCTATTACCATGGTGATGCGGTTTTGGCA
GTACACCAATGGGCGTGGATAGCGGTTTGACTCACGGGGATTTCCAAGTCTCCACCCCATTGACGTCAAT
GGGAGTTTGTTTTGGCACCAAAATCAACGGGACTTTCCAAAATGTCGTAATAACCCCGCCCCGTTGACGC
AAATGGGCGGTAGGCGTGTACGGTGGGAGGTCTATATAAGCAGAGCTCGTTTAGTGAACCGTCAGAATTT
TGTAATACGACTCACTATAGGGCGGCCGGGAATTCGTCGACTGGATCCGGTACCGAGGAGATCTGCCGCC
GCGATCGCCATGGTGCGCCTGGCTGCGGAACTGCTCCTGCTGCTGGGGCTACTGCTGCTCACGCTGCACA
TCACGGTTCTGCGCGGATCCGGAGCCTCCGACCGGCAGGACGCGGCCGCCGGCAACGTCAGCGGGTCCCA
GTTGCAGAATAACCTCAACCTGGAGAGTGACTCCACGTCAGAAACCAGCTTTCCTCTGTCCAAAGAAGCC
CCGGAGGAGCACCAGGTTGTCCACCAACCCTTCCCCAGACAGCGATTCCCTCCAGAGACTGGACATCCTT
CACTGCAGAGAGACGGCCCCAGATCCTTTCTCCTTGACCTACCAAACTTTCCAGATCTTTCCAAAGCTGA
TATCAATGGGCAGAATCCAAACATTCAGGTCACCATAGAGGTGGTTGATGGCCCTGACTCCGAAGCAGAA
AAAGATCAGCATCCAGAGAATAAACCCAGCTGGTCGCTCCCAGCTCCCGACTGGCGGGCCTGGTGGCAGA
GGTCCTTGTCCTTGGCCAGGACAAATAGTGGGGACCAGGATGACAAGTATGACAGTACCTCAGATGACAG
CAACTTCCTCAGTGTTCCTAGAGGATGGGACCGTCCAGCCCCAGGACACCGGACTTTTGAAACCAAAGAG
CAGCCAGAGTATGATTCCACAGACGGGGAGGGTGATTGGAGTCTCTGGTCTGTCTGCAGCGTCACCTGTG
GAAATGGCAACCAGAAACGGACCCGTTCTTGTGGCTATGCATGCATTGCCACAGAATCCAGGACCTGTGA
CCGTCCAAACTGCCCAGGAATTGAAGATACTTTCAGGACAGCGGCCACTGAAGTGAGTCTGCTTGCGGGA
AGTGAGGAGTTTAATGCCACCAAGTTGTTTGAAGTTGACATGGACAGCTGTGAGCGATGGATGAGCTGCA
AAAGTGAGTTCTTAAAGAAATACATGCACAAGGTGATCAACGACCTGCCCAGCTGCCCCTGCTCCTACCC
TACTGAGGTGGCCTACAGCACAGCTGACATCTTTGACCGCATCAAGCGCAAGGACTTCCGATGGAAGGAT
GCTAGTGGGCCCAAAGAGAAACTAGAGATCTACAAGCCTACTGCTCGGTACTGCATCCGCTCTATGCTGT
CCCTGGAGAGTACCACACTGGCTGCCCAGCACTGTTGCTATGGTGACAACATGCAGCTCATCACCAGGGG
CAAAGGGGCAGGCACTCCCAATCTCATCAGCACCGAGTTCTCTGCTGAACTCCACTACAAAGTGGATGTT
CTGCCCTGGATTATCTGCAAGGGTGACTGGAGCAGATATAATGAGGCCCGGCCTCCCAATAACGGACAGA
AGTGCACAGAGAGCCCTTCTGATGAGGACTACATCAAACAGTTCCAAGAAGCCAGAGAGTACACGCGTAC
GCGGCCGCTCGAGCAGAAACTCATCTCAGAAGAGGATCTGGCAGCAAATGATATCCTGCACCACCATCAC
CATCACGTTTAAACGGCCGGCCGCGGTCATAGCTGTTTCCTGAACAGATCCCGGGTGGCATCCCTGTGAC
CCCTCCCCAGTGCCTCTCCTGGCCCTGGAAGTTGCCACTCCAGTGCCCACCAGCCTTGTCCTAATAAAAT
TAAGTTGCATCATTTTGTCTGACTAGGTGTCCTTCTATAATATTATGGGGTGGAGGGGGGTGGTATGGAG
CAAGGGGCAAGTTGGGAAGACAACCTGTAGGGCCTGCGGGGTCTATTGGGAACCAAGCTGGAGTGCAGTG
GCACAATCTTGGCTCACTGCAATCTCCGCCTCCTGGGTTCAAGCGATTCTCCTGCCTCAGCCTCCCGAGT
TGTTGGGATTCCAGGCATGCATGACCAGGCTCAGCTAATTTTTGTTTTTTTGGTAGAGACGGGGTTTCAC
CATATTGGCCAGGCTGGTCTCCAACTCCTAATCTCAGGTGATCTACCCACCTTGGCCTCCCAAATTGCTG
GGATTACAGGCGTGAACCACTGCTCCCTTCCCTGTCCTTCTGATTTTAAAATAACTATACCAGCAGGAGG
ACGTCCAGACACAGCATAGGCTACCTGGCCATGCCCAACCGGTGGGACATTTGAGTTGCTTGCTTGGCAC
TGTCCTCTCATGCGTTGGGTCCACTCAGTAGATGCCTGTTGAATTGGGTACGCGGCCAGCGGCGAGCGGT
ATCAGCTCACTCAAAGGCGGTAATACGGTTATCCACAGAATCAGGGGATAACGCAGGAAAGAACATGTGA
GCAAAAGGCCAGCAAAAGGCCAGGAACCGTAAAAAGGCCGCGTTGCTGGCGTTTTTCCATAGGCTCCGCC
CCCCTGACGAGCATCACAAAAATCGACGCTCAAGTCAGAGGTGGCGAAACCCGACAGGACTATAAAGATA
CCAGGCGTTTCCCCCTGGAAGCTCCCTCGTGCGCTCTCCTGTTCCGACCCTGCCGCTTACCGGATACCTG
TCCGCCTTTCTCCCTTCGGGAAGCGTGGCGCTTTCTCATAGCTCACGCTGTAGGTATCTCAGTTCGGTGT
AGGTCGTTCGCTCCAAGCTGGGCTGTGTGCACGAACCCCCCGTTCAGCCCGACCGCTGCGCCTTATCCGG
TAACTATCGTCTTGAGTCCAACCCGGTAAGACACGACTTATCGCCACTGGCAGCAGCCACTGGTAACAGG
ATTAGCAGAGCGAGGTATGTAGGCGGTGCTACAGAGTTCTTGAAGTGGTGGCCTAACTACGGCTACACTA
GAAGAACAGTATTTGGTATCTGCGCTCTGCTGAAGCCAGTTACCTTCGGAAAAAGAGTTGGTAGCTCTTG
ATCCGGCAAACAAACCACCGCTGGTAGCGGTGGTTTTTTTGTTTGCAAGCAGCAGATTACGCGCAGAAAA
AAAGGATCTCAAGAAGATCCTTTGATCTTTTCTACGGGGTCTGACGCTCAGTGGAACGAAAACTCACGTT
AAGGGATTTTGGTCATGAGATTATCAAAAAGGATCTTCACCTAGATCCTTTTAAATTAAAAATGAAGTTT
TAAATCAATCTAAAGTATATATGAGTAACCTGAGGCTATGGCAGGGCCTGCCGCCCCGACGTTGGCTGCG
AGCCCTGGGCCTTCACCCGAACTTGGGGGGTGGGGTGGGGAAAAGGAAGAAACGCGGGCGTATTGGCCCC
AATGGGGTCTCGGTGGGGTATCGACAGAGTGCCAGCCCTGGGACCGAACCCCGCGTTTATGAACAAACGA
CCCAACACCGTGCGTTTTATTCTGTCTTTTTATTGCCGTCATAGCGCGGGTTCCTTCCGGTATTGTCTCC
TTCCGTGTTTCAGTTAGCCTCCCCCTAGGGTGGGCGAAGAACTCCAGCATGAGATCCCCGCGCTGGAGGA
TCATCCAGCCGGCGTCCCGGAAAACGATTCCGAAGCCCAACCTTTCATAGAAGGCGGCGGTGGAATCGAA
ATCTCGTGATGGCAGGTTGGGCGTCGCTTGGTCGGTCATTTCGAACCCCAGAGTCCCGCTCAGAAGAACT
CGTCAAGAAGGCGATAGAAGGCGATGCGCTGCGAATCGGGAGCGGCGATACCGTAAAGCACGAGGAAGCG
GTCAGCCCATTCGCCGCCAAGCTCTTCAGCAATATCACGGGTAGCCAACGCTATGTCCTGATAGCGATCC
GCCACACCCAGCCGGCCACAGTCGATGAATCCAGAAAAGCGGCCATTTTCCACCATGATATTCGGCAAGC
AGGCATCGCCATGGGTCACGACGAGATCCTCGCCGTCGGGCATGCTCGCCTTGAGCCTGGCGAACAGTTC
GGCTGGCGCGAGCCCCTGATGCTCTTCGTCCAGATCATCCTGATCGACAAGACCGGCTTCCATCCGAGTA
CGTGCTCGCTCGATGCGATGTTTCGCTTGGTGGTCGAATGGGCAGGTAGCCGGATCAAGCGTATGCAGCC
GCCGCATTGCATCAGCCATGATGGATACTTTCTCGGCAGGAGCAAGGTGAGATGACAGGAGATCCTGCCC
CGGCACTTCGCCCAATAGCAGCCAGTCCCTTCCCGCTTCAGTGACAACGTCGAGCACAGCTGCGCAAGGA
ACGCCCGTCGTGGCCAGCCACGATAGCCGCGCTGCCTCGTCTTGCAGTTCATTCAGGGCACCGGACAGGT
CGGTCTTGACAAAAAGAACCGGGCGCCCCTGCGCTGACAGCCGGAACACGGCGGCATCAGAGCAGCCGAT
TGTCTGTTGTGCCCAGTCATAGCCGAATAGCCTCTCCACCCAAGCGGCCGGAGAACCTGCGTGCAATCCA
TCTTGTTCAATCATGCGAAACGATCCTCATCCTGTCTCTTGATCGATCTTTGCAAAA
