>Addgene plasmid #173046 | Mouse Ism1 with C-terminal Myc-6X-his tag | depositor partial sequence | sequence record 335781 | Gene sequence: 1473 bp
ATGGTGCGCCTGGCTGCGGAACTGCTCCTGCTGCTGGGGCTACTGCTGCTCACGCTGCACATCACGGTTC
TGCGCGGATCCGGAGCCTCCGACCGGCAGGACGCGGCCGCCGGCAACGTCAGCGGGTCCCAGTTGCAGAA
TAACCTCAACCTGGAGAGTGACTCCACGTCAGAAACCAGCTTTCCTCTGTCCAAAGAAGCCCCGGAGGAG
CACCAGGTTGTCCACCAACCCTTCCCCAGACAGCGATTCCCTCCAGAGACTGGACATCCTTCACTGCAGA
GAGACGGCCCCAGATCCTTTCTCCTTGACCTACCAAACTTTCCAGATCTTTCCAAAGCTGATATCAATGG
GCAGAATCCAAACATTCAGGTCACCATAGAGGTGGTTGATGGCCCTGACTCCGAAGCAGAAAAAGATCAG
CATCCAGAGAATAAACCCAGCTGGTCGCTCCCAGCTCCCGACTGGCGGGCCTGGTGGCAGAGGTCCTTGT
CCTTGGCCAGGACAAATAGTGGGGACCAGGATGACAAGTATGACAGTACCTCAGATGACAGCAACTTCCT
CAGTGTTCCTAGAGGATGGGACCGTCCAGCCCCAGGACACCGGACTTTTGAAACCAAAGAGCAGCCAGAG
TATGATTCCACAGACGGGGAGGGTGATTGGAGTCTCTGGTCTGTCTGCAGCGTCACCTGTGGAAATGGCA
ACCAGAAACGGACCCGTTCTTGTGGCTATGCATGCATTGCCACAGAATCCAGGACCTGTGACCGTCCAAA
CTGCCCAGGAATTGAAGATACTTTCAGGACAGCGGCCACTGAAGTGAGTCTGCTTGCGGGAAGTGAGGAG
TTTAATGCCACCAAGTTGTTTGAAGTTGACATGGACAGCTGTGAGCGATGGATGAGCTGCAAAAGTGAGT
TCTTAAAGAAATACATGCACAAGGTGATCAACGACCTGCCCAGCTGCCCCTGCTCCTACCCTACTGAGGT
GGCCTACAGCACAGCTGACATCTTTGACCGCATCAAGCGCAAGGACTTCCGATGGAAGGATGCTAGTGGG
CCCAAAGAGAAACTAGAGATCTACAAGCCTACTGCTCGGTACTGCATCCGCTCTATGCTGTCCCTGGAGA
GTACCACACTGGCTGCCCAGCACTGTTGCTATGGTGACAACATGCAGCTCATCACCAGGGGCAAAGGGGC
AGGCACTCCCAATCTCATCAGCACCGAGTTCTCTGCTGAACTCCACTACAAAGTGGATGTTCTGCCCTGG
ATTATCTGCAAGGGTGACTGGAGCAGATATAATGAGGCCCGGCCTCCCAATAACGGACAGAAGTGCACAG
AGAGCCCTTCTGATGAGGACTACATCAAACAGTTCCAAGAAGCCAGAGAGTACACGCGTACGCGGCCGCT
CGAGCAGAAACTCATCTCAGAAGAGGATCTGGCAGCAAATGATATCCTGCACCACCATCACCATCACGTT
T
